>Addgene plasmid #38898 | BRDT | depositor partial sequence | sequence record 48956 | BRDT sequence 448 bps
ATGCACCATCATCATCATCATTCTTCTGGTGTAGATCTGGGTACCGAGAACCTGTACTTCCAATCCATGA
ATACTAAGAAAAATGGGCGATTGACAAATCAACTTCAGTATCTACAAAAAGTTGTCCTAAAGGATTTATG
GAAGCATAGTTTTTCATGGCCCTTTCAACGTCCTGTGGATGCTGTGAAACTACAGTTGCCTGATTATTAT
ACCATTATAAAAAACCCAATGGATTTAAATACAATTAAGAAGCGCTTGGAGAATAAATATTATGCGAAGG
CTTCAGAATGTATAGAAGACTTCAATACAATGTTCTCAAATTGTTATTTATATAACAAGCCTGGAGATGA
CATTGTTCTTATGGCACAAGCTCTAGAGAAGCTGTTTATGCAGAAATTATCTCAGATGCCACAAGAAGAG
TGACAGTAAAGGTGGATACGGATCCGAA
