>Addgene plasmid #38898 | BRDT | addgene partial sequence | sequence record 51238 | T7_term
ATTCGGATCCGTATCCACCTTTACTGTCACTCTTCTTGTGGCATCTGAGATAATTTCTGCATAAACAGCT
TCTCTAGAGCTTGTGCCATAAGAACAATGTCATCTCCAGGCTTGTTATATAAATAACAATTTGAGAACAT
TGTATTGAAGTCTTCTATACATTCTGAAGCCTTCGCATAATATTTATTCTCCAAGCGCTTCTTAATTGTA
TTTAAATCCATTGGGTTTTTTATAATGGTATAATAATCAGGCAACTGTAGTTTCACAGCATCCACAGGAC
GTTGAAAGGGCCATGAAAAACTATGCTTCCATAAATCCTTTAGGACAACTTTTTGTAGATACTGAAGTTG
ATTTGTCAATCGCCCATTTTTCTTAGTATTCATGGATTGGAAGTACAGGTTCTCGGTACCCAGATCTACA
CCAGAAGAATGATGATGATGATGGTGCATATGTATATCTCCTTCTTAAAGTTAAACAAAATTATTTCTAG
AGGGGAATTGTTATCCGCTCACAATTCCCCTATAGTGAGTCGTATTAATTTCGCGGGATCGAGATCTCGA
TCCTCTACGCCGGACGCATCGTGGCCGGCATCACCGGCGCCACAGGTGCGGTTGCTGGCGCCTATATCGC
CGACATCACCGATGGGGAAGATCGGGCTCGCCACTTCGGGCTCATGAGCGCTTGTTTCGGCGTGGGTATG
GTGGCAGGCCCCGTGGCCGGGGGACTGTTGGGCGCCATCTCCTTGCATGCACCATTCCTTGCGGCGGCGG
TGCTCAACGGCCTCAACCTACTACTGGGCTGCTTCCTAA
