>Addgene plasmid #38898 | BRDT | addgene partial sequence | sequence record 51239 | T7 5'-TAATACGACTCACTATAGGG-3'
ATTTTGTTTAACTTTAAGAAGGAGATATACATATGCACCATCATCATCATCATTCTTCTGGTGTAGATCT
GGGTACCGAGAACCTGTACTTCCAATCCATGAATACTAAGAAAAATGGGCGATTGACAAATCAACTTCAG
TATCTACAAAAAGTTGTCCTAAAGGATTTATGGAAGCATAGTTTTTCATGGCCCTTTCAACGTCCTGTGG
ATGCTGTGAAACTACAGTTGCCTGATTATTATACCATTATAAAAAACCCAATGGATTTAAATACAATTAA
GAAGCGCTTGGAGAATAAATATTATGCGAAGGCTTCAGAATGTATAGAAGACTTCAATACAATGTTCTCA
AATTGTTATTTATATAACAAGCCTGGAGATGACATTGTTCTTATGGCACAAGCTCTAGAGAAGCTGTTTA
TGCAGAAATTATCTCAGATGCCACAAGAAGAGTGACAGTAAAGGTGGATACGGATCCGAATTCGAGCTCC
GTCGACAAGCTTGCGGCCGCACTCGAGCACCACCACCACCACCACTGAGATCCGGCTGCTAACAAAGCCC
GAAAGGAAGCTGAGTTGGCTGCTGCCACCGCTGAGCAATAACTAGCATAACCCCTTGGGGCCTCTAAACG
GGTCTTGAGGGGTTTTTTGCTGAAAGGAGGAACTATATCCGGATTGGCGAATGGG
[124 nt withheld, positions 686-809]
C
[78 nt withheld, positions 811-888]
CAAAAA
