[The description below was written by a language model from this plasmid's Addgene catalogue record.]
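Description:
BRDT is a bacterial expression plasmid built on the pNIC28-Bsa4 backbone from the SGC, designed to produce a fragment of the human testis-specific bromodomain protein BRDT (also known as BRD6, CT9 or SPGF21) for structural biology. The plasmid is maintained in E. coli under kanamycin selection and is recorded as low copy. The record does not give a feature table, so the origin of replication and the promoter are not explicitly stated. However, the listed sequencing primers (T7 forward and T7 terminator reverse) indicate that the insert sits between T7 promoter and terminator regions, which would be consistent with T7 RNA polymerase-driven expression in a suitable host.

The insert is about 448 bp, derived from BRDT isoform a (transcript variant 1), and was introduced by ligation-independent cloning. At this size it encodes only a portion of the protein rather than the full open reading frame, as the record itself cautions. It is linked to a deposited crystal structure entry, consistent with a construct trimmed to a domain suitable for crystallisation. The fragment carries an N-terminal histidine tag followed by a TEV protease cleavage site. This allows the recombinant protein to be captured by immobilised metal affinity chromatography and the tag to be removed afterwards to yield near-native protein.

Its stated use is bacterial overexpression for structure determination. The purified product would also lend itself to related biochemical or biophysical work, although the record does not mention such uses.
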