Addgene plasmid #38898: BRDT
Purpose: Bacterial expression for structure determination; may not be full ORF
Depositing lab: Nicola Burgess-Brown. Depositing organization: University of Oxford.
Backbone
  Vector backbone: pNIC28-Bsa4
  Backbone manufacturer: SGC
  Vector type: Bacterial Expression
Growth in bacteria
  Bacterial resistance: Kanamycin, 50 μg/mL
  Growth temperature: 37°C
  Growth strain: Mach1
  Copy number: Low Copy
Gene/Insert
  Gene/Insert name: BRDT (alt names: bromodomain, testis-specific [isoform a; tv1]; PDB:2RFJ)
  Species: H. sapiens (human)
  Insert size (bp): 448
  Entrez Gene: BRDT (a.k.a. BRD6, CT9, SPGF21)
  Tag / fusion protein: His Tev (N terminal on insert)
  Cloning method: Ligation Independent Cloning
  Sequencing primers: 5′ T7; 3′ T7-term
Terms and licenses: Academic/Nonprofit Terms; Industry Terms: Not Available to Industry
How to cite: BRDT was a gift from Nicola Burgess-Brown (Addgene plasmid # 38898 ; http://n2t.net/addgene:38898 ; RRID:Addgene_38898)
